Addgene plasmid #165423: Level 1 P1 OsActinP:Hygint:NosT
Purpose: GoldenGate (MoClo) Level 1 Position 1 (Reverse) hygromycin selection cassette
Depositing lab: Wendy Harwood & John Innes Centre - Wheat Transformation and Genome Editing. Depositing organization: John Innes Centre. Publication: CRISPR-Cas9 Based Genome Editing in Wheat. Smedley MA, Hayta S, Clarke M, Harwood WA. Curr Protoc. 2021 Mar;1(3):e65. doi: 10.1002/cpz1.65. PubMed 33687760.
Backbone
  Vector backbone: pICH47732
  Backbone manufacturer: Icon Genetics
  Backbone size w/o insert (bp): 4352
  Total vector size (bp): 7273
  Vector type: Synthetic Biology ; L1 P1(R) Golden Gate (MoClo) hygromycin selection cassette used for wheat transformation
Growth in bacteria
  Bacterial resistance: Ampicillin, 100 μg/mL
  Growth temperature: 37°C
  Growth strain: DH5alpha
  Copy number: High Copy
Gene/Insert
  Gene/Insert name: Os Actin promoter :: Hygromycin resistance gene (hpt) containing CAT1 intron :: NosTerminator
  Species: Synthetic
  Promoter: Os Actin promoter :: Hygromycin resistance gene (hpt) containing CAT1 intron :: NosTerminator
  Cloning method: Restriction Enzyme; 5′ cloning site Golden Gate BsaI (not destroyed); 3′ cloning site Golden Gate BsaI (not destroyed)
  Sequencing primers: 5′ LB Forward 5’-GTGGTGTAAACAAATTGACGC-3’; 3′ RB Reverse 5'-CTGGTGGCAGGATATATTGTGGTG-3'
Terms and licenses: Academic/Nonprofit Terms; Industry Terms: Not Available to Industry
How to cite: Level 1 P1 OsActinP:Hygint:NosT was a gift from Wendy Harwood & John Innes Centre - Wheat Transformation and Genome Editing (Addgene plasmid # 165423 ; http://n2t.net/addgene:165423 ; RRID:Addgene_165423)
