[The description below was written by a language model from this plasmid's Addgene catalogue record and pLannotate feature annotations shown in this document.]
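Description:
Level 1 P1 OsActinP:Hygint:NosT is a Golden Gate (MoClo) Level 1 module built in the pICH47732 backbone, carrying a complete plant hygromycin selection cassette for Position 1 in reverse orientation. The 7,273 bp plasmid is maintained in E. coli at high copy through a ColE1/pUC-type origin and selected with ampicillin via the bla gene and its native promoter. The backbone also contains the broad-host-range IncP oriV together with the trfA replication initiator gene, and nopaline-type left and right T-DNA border repeats flank the cloning position, features typical of MoClo Level 1 acceptors. A short annotated TetR fragment appears to be a backbone remnant.

The transcription unit lies on the minus strand between the borders, consistent with its reverse designation. The rice actin (Act1) promoter, which spans the numbering origin of the sequence record, drives the hygromycin phosphotransferase gene (hpt), and the nopaline synthase terminator supplies the polyadenylation signal. The coding sequence is annotated as two fragments because it is interrupted by a modified castor bean catalase (cat1) intron. Such an intron must be spliced for a functional protein to be made, so it restricts expression of resistance to plant cells rather than bacteria such as Agrobacterium. A very short hit labelled as a 9xHis fragment lies next to the promoter and is probably a spurious match rather than a functional tag.

The record states that the BsaI cloning sites are retained. The module is intended to be combined with other Level 1 units, such as Cas9 and guide RNA cassettes, into a higher-level binary construct. The record associates it with wheat transformation and CRISPR-Cas9 genome editing, where hygromycin is used to select transformed tissue.
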