Features (pLannotate 1.2.2; 14 found; start..end, strand, type, name):
    887..911     +  misc_feature   RB T-DNA repeat: right border repeat from nopaline C58 T-DNA
   1023..1043    -  CDS            TetR (fragment): tetracycline resistance regulatory protein; tetR
   1070..2215    -  CDS            trfA: TRFA_ECOLX - Experimental evidence at protein level: Swiss-Prot protein existence level 1. Also involved in plasmid copy number control, promoting intermolecular coupling of protein bound iterons at oriV, which inhibits replication initiation. From Escherichia coli.
   2551..3139    -  rep_origin     ori: high-copy-number ColE1/pMB1/pBR322/pUC origin of replication
   3310..4170    -  CDS            AmpR: β-lactamase; bla; confers resistance to ampicillin, carbenicillin, and related antibiotics
   4171..4275    -  promoter       AmpR promoter: bla
   4362..4993    -  rep_origin     oriV: incP origin of replication
   5085..5109    +  misc_feature   LB T-DNA repeat: left border repeat from nopaline C58 T-DNA
   5220..5472    -  terminator     NOS terminator: nopaline synthase terminator and poly(A) signal
   5485..6177    -  CDS            HygR (fragment): aminoglycoside phosphotransferase from E. coli confers resistance to hygromycin
   6172..6361    -  intron         cat1 intron: castor bean catalase intron, modified
   6362..6700    -  CDS            HygR (fragment): aminoglycoside phosphotransferase from E. coli; aph(4)-Ia; confers resistance to hygromycin
   7237..7262    -  CDS            9xHis (fragment): 9xHis affinity tag
   7263..832     -  promoter       Act1 promoter (across the origin): rice actin promoter
>Addgene plasmid #165423 | Level 1 P1 OsActinP:Hygint:NosT | addgene full sequence | sequence record 331267 | Addgene NGS Result
GATGGGAGGAGAGGGGGGGGTATGTATATAGTGGCGATGGGGGGCGTTTCTTTGGAAGCGGAGGGAGGGC
CGGCCTCGTCGCTGGCTCGCGATCCTCCTCGCGTTTCCGGCCCCCACGACCCGGACCCACCTGCTGTTTT
TTCTTTTTCTTTTTTTTCTTTCTTTTTTTTTTTTTGGCTGCGAGACGTGCGGTGCGTGCGGACAACTCAC
GGTGATAGTGGGGGGGTGTGGAGACTATTGTCCAGTTGGCTGGACTGGGGTGGGTTGGGTTGGGTTGGGT
TGGGCTGGGCTTGCTATGGATCGTGGATAGCACTTTGGGCTTTAGGAACTTTAGGGGTTGTTTTTGTAAA
TGTTTTGAGTCTAAGTTTATCTTTTATTTTTACTAGAAAAAATACCCATGCGCTGCAACGGGGGAAAGCT
ATTTTAATCTTATTATTGTTCATTGTGAGAATTCGCCTGAATATATATTTTTCTCAAAAATTATGTCAAA
TTAGCATATGGGTTTTTTTAAAGATATTTCTTATACAAATCCCTCTGTATTTACAAAAGCAAACGAACTT
AAAACCCGACTCAAATACAGATATGCATTTCCAAAAGCGAATAAACTTAAAAACCAATTCATACAAAAAT
GACGTATCAAAGTACCGACAAAAACATCCTCAATTTTTATAATAGTAGAAAAGAGTAAATTTCACTTTGG
GCCACCTTTTATTACCGATATTTTACTTTATACCACCTTTTAACTGATGTTTTCACTTTTGACCAGGTAA
TCTTACCTTTGTTTTATTTTGGACTATCCCGACTCTCTTCTCAAGCATATGAATGACCTCGAGTATGCTA
GCTCCGCAATTGTCTTCTGCACGAAGTGGTTTAAACTATCAGTGTTTGACAGGATATATTGGCGGGTAAA
CCTAAGAGAAAAGAGCGTTTATTAGAATAATCGGATATTTAAAAGGGCGTGAAAAGGTTTATCCGTTCGT
CCATTTGTATGTGCATGCCAACCACAGGGTTCCCCAGATCAGGCGCTGGCTGCTGAACCCCCAGCCGGAA
CTGACCCCACAAGGCCCTAGCGTTTGCAATGCACCAGGTCATCATTGACCCAGGCGTGTTCCACCAGGCC
GCTGCCTCGCAACTCTTCGCAGGCTTCGCCGACCTGCTCGCGCCACTTCTTCACGCGGGTGGAATCCGAT
CCGCACATGAGGCGGAAGGTTTCCAGCTTGAGCGGGTACGGCTCCCGGTGCGAGCTGAAATAGTCGAACA
TCCGTCGGGCCGTCGGCGACAGCTTGCGGTACTTCTCCCATATGAATTTCGTGTAGTGGTCGCCAGCAAA
CAGCACGACGATTTCCTCGTCGATCAGGACCTGGCAACGGGACGTTTTCTTGCCACGGTCCAGGACGCGG
AAGCGGTGCAGCAGCGACACCGATTCCAGGTGCCCAACGCGGTCGGACGTGAAGCCCATCGCCGTCGCCT
GTAGGCGCGACAGGCATTCCTCGGCCTTCGTGTAATACCGGCCATTGATCGACCAGCCCAGGTCCTGGCA
AAGCTCGTAGAACGTGAAGGTGATCGGCTCGCCGATAGGGGTGCGCTTCGCGTACTCCAACACCTGCTGC
CACACCAGTTCGTCATCGTCGGCCCGCAGCTCGACGCCGGTGTAGGTGATCTTCACGTCCTTGTTGACGT
GGAAAATGACCTTGTTTTGCAGCGCCTCGCGCGGGATTTTCTTGTTGCGCGTGGTGAACAGGGCAGAGCG
GGCCGTGTCGTTTGGCATCGCTCGCATCGTGTCCGGCCACGGCGCAATATCGAACAAGGAAAGCTGCATT
TCCTTGATCTGCTGCTTCGTGTGTTTCAGCAACGCGGCCTGCTTGGCCTCGCTGACCTGTTTTGCCAGGT
CCTCGCCGGCGGTTTTTCGCTTCTTGGTCGTCATAGTTCCTCGCGTGTCGATGGTCATCGACTTCGCCAA
ACCTGCCGCCTCCTGTTCAAGACGACGCGAACGCTCCACGGCGGCCGATGGCGCGGGCAGGGCAGGGGGA
GCCAGTTGCACGCTGTCGCGCTCGATCTTGGCCGTAGCTTGCTGGACCATCGAGCCGACGGACTGGAAGG
TTTCGCGGGGCGCACGCATGACGGTGCGGCTTGCGATGGTTTCGGCATCCTCGGCGGAAAACCCCGCGTC
GATCAGTTCTTGCCTGTATGCCTTCCGGTCAAACGTCCGATTCATTCACCCTCCTTGCGGGATTGCCCCG
ACTCACGCCGGGGCAATGTGCCCTTATTCCTGATTTGACCCGCCTGGTGCCTTGGTGTCCAGATAATCCA
CCTTATCGGCAATGAAGTCGGTCCCGTAGACCGTCTGGCCGTCCTTCTCGTACTTGGTATTCCGAATCTT
GCCCTGCACGAATACCAGCGACCCCTTGCCCAAATACTTGCCGTGGGCCTCGGCCTGAGAGCCAAAACAC
TTGATGCGGAAGAAGTCGGTGCGCTCCTGCTTGTCGCCGGCATCGTTGCGCCACATCTAGGATCTGCCAG
GAACCGTAAAAAGGCCGCGTTGCTGGCGTTTTTCCATAGGCTCCGCCCCCCTGACGAGCATCACAAAAAT
CGACGCTCAAGTCAGAGGTGGCGAAACCCGACAGGACTATAAAGATACCAGGCGTTTCCCCCTGGAAGCT
CCCTCGTGCGCTCTCCTGTTCCGACCCTGCCGCTTACCGGATACCTGTCCGCCTTTCTCCCTTCGGGAAG
CGTGGCGCTTTCTCATAGCTCACGCTGTAGGTATCTCAGTTCGGTGTAGGTCGTTCGCTCCAAGCTGGGC
TGTGTGCACGAACCCCCCGTTCAGCCCGACCGCTGCGCCTTATCCGGTAACTATCGTCTTGAGTCCAACC
CGGTAAGACACGACTTATCGCCACTGGCAGCAGCCACTGGTAACAGGATTAGCAGAGCGAGGTATGTAGG
CGGTGCTACAGAGTTCTTGAAGTGGTGGCCTAACTACGGCTACACTAGAAGAACAGTATTTGGTATCTGC
GCTCTGCTGAAGCCAGTTACCTTCGGAAAAAGAGTTGGTAGCTCTTGATCCGGCAAACAAACCACCGCTG
GTAGCGGTGGTTTTTTTGTTTGCAAGCAGCAGATTACGCGCAGAAAAAAAGGATCTCAAGAAGATCCTTT
GATCTTTTCTACGGGGTCTGACGCTCAGTGGAACGAAAACTCACGTTAAGGGATTTTGGTCATGAGATTA
TCAAAAAGGATCTTCACCTAGATCCTTTTAAATTAAAAATGAAGTTTTAAATCAATCTAAAGTATATATG
AGTAAACTTGGTCTGACAGTTACCAATGCTTAATCAGTGAGGCACCTATCTCAGCGATCTGTCTATTTCG
TTCATCCATAGTTGCCTGACTCCCCGTCGTGTAGATAACTACGATACGGGAGGGCTTACCATCTGGCCCC
AGTGCTGCAATGATACCGCGAGAACCACGCTCACCGGCTCCAGATTTATCAGCAATAAACCAGCCAGCCG
GAAGGGCCGAGCGCAGAAGTGGTCCTGCAACTTTATCCGCCTCCATCCAGTCTATTAATTGTTGCCGGGA
AGCTAGAGTAAGTAGTTCGCCAGTTAATAGTTTGCGCAACGTTGTTGCCATTGCTACAGGCATCGTGGTG
TCACGCTCGTCGTTTGGTATGGCTTCATTCAGCTCCGGTTCCCAACGATCAAGGCGAGTTACATGATCCC
CCATGTTGTGCAAAAAAGCGGTTAGCTCCTTCGGTCCTCCGATCGTTGTCAGAAGTAAGTTGGCCGCAGT
GTTATCACTCATGGTTATGGCAGCACTGCATAATTCTCTTACTGTCATGCCATCCGTAAGATGCTTTTCT
GTGACTGGTGAGTACTCAACCAAGTCATTCTGAGAATAGTGTATGCGGCGACCGAGTTGCTCTTGCCCGG
CGTCAATACGGGATAATACCGCGCCACATAGCAGAACTTTAAAAGTGCTCATCATTGGAAAACGTTCTTC
GGGGCGAAAACTCTCAAGGATCTTACCGCTGTTGAGATCCAGTTCGATGTAACCCACTCGTGCACCCAAC
TGATCTTCAGCATCTTTTACTTTCACCAGCGTTTCTGGGTGAGCAAAAACAGGAAGGCAAAATGCCGCAA
AAAAGGGAATAAGGGCGACACGGAAATGTTGAATACTCATACTCTTCCTTTTTCAATATTATTGAAGCAT
TTATCAAGGTTATTGTCTCATGAGCGGATACATATTTGAATGTATTTAGAAAAATAAACAAATAGGGGTT
CCGCGCACGAATTGGCCAGCGCTGCCATTTTTGGGGTGAGGCCGTTCGCGGCCGAGGGGCGCAGCCCCTG
GGGGGATGGGAGGCCCGCGTTAGCGGGCCGGGAGGGTTCGAGAAGGGGGGGCACCCCCCTTCGGCGTGCG
CGGTCACGCGCACAGGGCGCAGCCCTGGTTAAAAACAAGGTTTATAAATATTGGTTTAAAAGCAGGTTAA
AAGACAGGTTAGCGGTGGCCGAAAAACGGGCGGAAACCCTTGCAAATGCTGGATTTTCTGCCTGTGGACA
GCCCCTCAAATGTCAATAGGTGCGCCCCTCATCTGTCAGCACTCTGCCCCTCAAGTGTCAAGGATCGCGC
CCCTCATCTGTCAGTAGTCGCGCCCCTCAAGTGTCAATACCGCAGGGCACTTATCCCCAGGCTTGTCCAC
ATCATCTGTGGGAAACTCGCGTAAAATCAGGCGTTTTCGCCGATTTGCGAGGCTGGCCAGCTCCACGTCG
CCGGCCGAAATCGAGCCTGCCCCTCATCTGTCAACGCCGCGCCGGGTGAGTCGGCCCCTCAAGTGTCAAC
GTCCGCCCCTCATCTGTCAGTGAGGGCCAAGTTTTCCGCGAGGTATCCACAACGCCGGCGGCCGCGGTGT
CTCGCACACGGCTTCGACGGCGTTTCTGGCGCGTTTGCAGGGCCATAGACGGCCGCCAGCCCAGCGGCGA
GGGCAACCAGCCCGGTGAGCGTCGCAAAGGAGATCCTGATCTGACTGATGGGCTGCCTGTATCGAGTGGT
GATTTTGTGCCGAGCTGCCGGTCGGGGAGCTGTTGGCTGGCTGGTGGCAGGATATATTGTGGTGTAAACA
AATTGACGCTTAGACAACTTAATAACACATTGCGGACGTTTTTAATGTACTGGGGTGGATGCAGTGGGCC
CCACTCTGTGAAGACAATGCCGAATTCGGATCCAGCGTCGATCTAGTAACATAGATGACACCGCGCGCGA
TAATTTATCCTAGTTTGCGCGCTATATTTTGTTTTCTATCGCGTATTAAATGTATAATTGCGGGACTCTA
ATCATAAAAACCCATCTCATAAATAACGTCATGCATTACATGTTAATTATTACATGCTTAACGTAATTCA
ACAGAAATTATATGATAATCATCGCAAGACCGGCAACAGGATTCAATCTTAAGAAACTTTATTGCCAAAT
GTTTGAACGATCTGCTTGACAAGCCTATTCCTTTGCCCTCGGACGAGTGCTGGGGCGTCGGTTTCCACTA
TCGGCGAGTACTTCTACACAGCCATCGGTCCAGACGGCCGCGCTTCTGCGGGCGATTTGTGTACGCCCGA
CAGTCCCGGCTCCGGATCGGACGATTGCGTCGCATCGACCCTGCGCCCAAGCTGCATCATCGAAATTGCC
GTCAACCAAGCTCTGATAGAGTTGGTCAAGACCAATGCGGAGCATATACGCCCGGAGCCGCGGCGATCCT
GCAAGCTCCGGATGCCTCCGCTCGAAGTAGCGCGTCTGCTGCTCCATACAAGCCAACCACGGCCTCCAGA
AGAAGATGTTGGCGACCTCGTATTGGGAATCCCCGAACATCGCCTCGCTCCAGTCAATGACCGCTGTTAT
GCGGCCATTGTCCGTCAGGACATTGTTGGAGCCGAAATCCGCGTGCACGAGGTGCCGGACTTCGGGGCAG
TCCTCGGCCCAAAGCATCAGCTCATCGAGAGCCTGCGCGACGGACGCACTGACGGTGTCGTCCATCACAG
TTTGCCAGTGATACACATGGGGATCAGCAATCGCGCATATGAAATCACGCCATGTAGTGTATTGACCGAT
TCCTTGCGGTCCGAATGGGCCGAACCCGCTCGTCTGGCTAAGATCGGCCGCAGCGATCGCATCCATGGCC
TCCGCGACCGGCTGCAGTTATCATCATCATCATAGACACACGAAATAAAGTAATCAGATTATCAGTTAAA
GCTATGTAATATTTACACCATAACCAATCAATTAAAAAATAGATCAGTTTAAAGAAAGATCAAAGCTCAA
AAAAATAAAAAGAGAAAAGGGTCCTAACCAAGAAAATGAAGGAGAAAAACTAGAAATTTACCTGCAGAAC
AGCGGGCAGTTCGGTTTCAGGCAGGTCTTGCAACGTGACACCCTGTGCACGGCGGGAGATGCAATAGGTC
AGGCTCTCGCTGAATTCCCCAATGTCAAGCACTTCCGGAATCGGGAGCGCGGCCGATGCAAAGTGCCGAT
AAACATAACGATCTTTGTAGAAACCATCGGCGCAGCTATTTACCCGCAGGACATATCCACGCCCTCCTAC
ATCGAAGCTGAAAGCACGAGATTCTTCGCCCTCCGAGAGCTGCATCAGGTCGGAGACGCTGTCGAACTTT
TCGATCAGAAACTTCTCGACAGACGTCGCGGTGAGTTCAGGCTTTTTCATTGGCTTCTACCTACAAAAAA
GCTCCGCACGAGGCTGCATTTGTCACAAATCATGAAAAGAAAAACTACCGATGAACAATGCTGAGGGATT
CAAATTCTACCCACAAAAAGAAGAAAGAAAGATCTAGCACATCTAAGCCTGACGAAGCAGCAGAAATATA
TAAAAATATAAACCATAGTGCCCTTTTCCCCTCTTCCTGATCTTGTTTAGCATGGCGGAAATTTTAAACC
CCCCATCATCTCCCCCAACAACGGCGGATCGCAGATCTACATCCGAGAGCCCCATTCCCCGCGAGATCCG
GGCCGGATCCACGCCGGCGAGAGCCCCAGCCGCGAGATCCCGCCCCTCCCGCGCACCGATCTGGGCGCGC
ACGAAGCCGCCTCTCGCCCACCCAAACTACCAAGGCCAAAGATCGTGTCCGAGACGGAAAAAAAAAACGG
AGAAAGAAAGAGGAGAGGGGCGGGGTGGTTACCGGCGCGGCGGCGGCGGAGGGGGAGGGGGGAGGAGCTC
GTCGTCCGGCAGCGAGGGGGGAGGAGGTGGAGGTGGTGGTGGTGGTGGTGGTAGGGTTGGGGG
